>Addgene plasmid #191777 | pICSL1P2_crU626 | addgene full sequence | sequence record 377106 | Addgene NGS Result
TGCAGTGGGCCCCACTCTGTGAAGACAAGCAAGAATTCAAGCTTGGAGTTTTTGTATCTTGTTTCATAGT
TTGTCCCAGGATTAGAATGATTAGGCATCGAACCTTCAAGAATTTGATTGAATAAAACATCTTCATTCTT
AAGATATGAAGATAATCTTCAAAAGGCCCCTGGGAATCTGAAAGAAGAGAAGCAGGCCCATTTATATGGG
AAAGAACAATAGTATTTCTTATATAGGCCCATTTAAGTTGAAAACAATCTTCAAAAGTCCCACATCGCTT
AGATAAGAAAACGAAGCTGAGTTTATATACAGCTAGAGTCGAAGTAGTGATTGAAATTACTGATGAGTCC
GTGAGGACGAAACGAGTAAGCTCGTCTAATTTCTACTAAGTGTAGATTGAGACCCAATACGCAAACCGCC
TCTCCCCGCGCGTTGGCCGATTCATTAATGCAGCTGGCACGACAGGTTTCCCGACTGGAAAGCGGGCAGT
GAGCGCAACGCAATTAATGTGAGTTAGCTCACTCATTAGGCACCCCAGGCTTTACACTTTATGCTTCCGG
CTCGTATGTTGTGTGGAATTGTGAGCGGATAACAATTTCACACATACTAGAGAAAGAGGAGAAATACTAG
ATGGCTTCCTCCGAGGACGTTATCAAAGAGTTCATGCGTTTCAAAGTTCGTATGGAAGGTTCCGTTAACG
GTCACGAGTTCGAAATCGAAGGTGAAGGTGAAGGTCGTCCGTACGAAGGTACCCAGACCGCTAAACTGAA
AGTTACCAAAGGTGGTCCGCTGCCGTTCGCTTGGGACATCCTGTCCCCGCAGTTCCAGTACGGTTCCAAA
GCTTACGTTAAACACCCGGCTGACATCCCGGACTACCTGAAACTGTCCTTCCCGGAAGGTTTCAAATGGG
AACGTGTTATGAACTTCGAGGACGGTGGTGTTGTTACCGTTACCCAGGACTCCTCCCTGCAAGACGGTGA
GTTCATCTACAAAGTTAAACTGCGTGGTACCAACTTCCCGTCCGACGGTCCGGTTATGCAGAAAAAAACC
ATGGGTTGGGAAGCTTCCACCGAACGTATGTACCCGGAGGACGGTGCTCTGAAAGGTGAAATCAAAATGC
GTCTGAAACTGAAAGACGGTGGTCACTACGACGCTGAAGTTAAAACCACCTACATGGCTAAAAAACCGGT
TCAGCTGCCGGGTGCTTACAAAACCGACATCAAACTGGACATCACCTCCCACAACGAGGACTACACCATC
GTTGAACAGTACGAACGTGCTGAAGGTCGTCACTCCACCGGTGCTTAATAACGCTGATAGTGCTAGTGTA
GATCGCTACTAGAGCCAGGCATCAAATAAAACGAAAGGCTCAGTCGAAAGACTGGGCCTTTCGTTTTATC
TGTTGTTTGTCGGTGAACGCTCTCTACTAGAGTCACACTGGCTCACCTTCGGGTGGGCCTTTCTGCGTTT
ATAGGTCTCAGGCCGGCATGGTCCCAGCCTCCTCGCTGGCGCCGGCTGGGCAACATGCTTCGGCATGGCG
AATGGGACTTTTTTTGCAAAATTTTCCAGATCGATTTCTTCTTCCTCTGTTCTTCGGCGTTCAATTTCTG
GGGTTTTCTCTTCGTTTTCTGTAACTGAAACCTAAAATTCGCTACTATTGTCTTCTGCACGAAGTGGTTT
AAACTATCAGTGTTTGACAGGATATATTGGCGGGTAAACCTAAGAGAAAAGAGCGTTTATTAGAATAATC
GGATATTTAAAAGGGCGTGAAAAGGTTTATCCGTTCGTCCATTTGTATGTGCATGCCAACCACAGGGTTC
CCCAGATCAGGCGCTGGCTGCTGAACCCCCAGCCGGAACTGACCCCACAAGGCCCTAGCGTTTGCAATGC
ACCAGGTCATCATTGACCCAGGCGTGTTCCACCAGGCCGCTGCCTCGCAACTCTTCGCAGGCTTCGCCGA
CCTGCTCGCGCCACTTCTTCACGCGGGTGGAATCCGATCCGCACATGAGGCGGAAGGTTTCCAGCTTGAG
CGGGTACGGCTCCCGGTGCGAGCTGAAATAGTCGAACATCCGTCGGGCCGTCGGCGACAGCTTGCGGTAC
TTCTCCCATATGAATTTCGTGTAGTGGTCGCCAGCAAACAGCACGACGATTTCCTCGTCGATCAGGACCT
GGCAACGGGACGTTTTCTTGCCACGGTCCAGGACGCGGAAGCGGTGCAGCAGCGACACCGATTCCAGGTG
CCCAACGCGGTCGGACGTGAAGCCCATCGCCGTCGCCTGTAGGCGCGACAGGCATTCCTCGGCCTTCGTG
TAATACCGGCCATTGATCGACCAGCCCAGGTCCTGGCAAAGCTCGTAGAACGTGAAGGTGATCGGCTCGC
CGATAGGGGTGCGCTTCGCGTACTCCAACACCTGCTGCCACACCAGTTCGTCATCGTCGGCCCGCAGCTC
GACGCCGGTGTAGGTGATCTTCACGTCCTTGTTGACGTGGAAAATGACCTTGTTTTGCAGCGCCTCGCGC
GGGATTTTCTTGTTGCGCGTGGTGAACAGGGCAGAGCGGGCCGTGTCGTTTGGCATCGCTCGCATCGTGT
CCGGCCACGGCGCAATATCGAACAAGGAAAGCTGCATTTCCTTGATCTGCTGCTTCGTGTGTTTCAGCAA
CGCGGCCTGCTTGGCCTCGCTGACCTGTTTTGCCAGGTCCTCGCCGGCGGTTTTTCGCTTCTTGGTCGTC
ATAGTTCCTCGCGTGTCGATGGTCATCGACTTCGCCAAACCTGCCGCCTCCTGTTCAAGACGACGCGAAC
GCTCCACGGCGGCCGATGGCGCGGGCAGGGCAGGGGGAGCCAGTTGCACGCTGTCGCGCTCGATCTTGGC
CGTAGCTTGCTGGACCATCGAGCCGACGGACTGGAAGGTTTCGCGGGGCGCACGCATGACGGTGCGGCTT
GCGATGGTTTCGGCATCCTCGGCGGAAAACCCCGCGTCGATCAGTTCTTGCCTGTATGCCTTCCGGTCAA
ACGTCCGATTCATTCACCCTCCTTGCGGGATTGCCCCGACTCACGCCGGGGCAATGTGCCCTTATTCCTG
ATTTGACCCGCCTGGTGCCTTGGTGTCCAGATAATCCACCTTATCGGCAATGAAGTCGGTCCCGTAGACC
GTCTGGCCGTCCTTCTCGTACTTGGTATTCCGAATCTTGCCCTGCACGAATACCAGCGACCCCTTGCCCA
AATACTTGCCGTGGGCCTCGGCCTGAGAGCCAAAACACTTGATGCGGAAGAAGTCGGTGCGCTCCTGCTT
GTCGCCGGCATCGTTGCGCCACATCTAGGATCTGCCAGGAACCGTAAAAAGGCCGCGTTGCTGGCGTTTT
TCCATAGGCTCCGCCCCCCTGACGAGCATCACAAAAATCGACGCTCAAGTCAGAGGTGGCGAAACCCGAC
AGGACTATAAAGATACCAGGCGTTTCCCCCTGGAAGCTCCCTCGTGCGCTCTCCTGTTCCGACCCTGCCG
CTTACCGGATACCTGTCCGCCTTTCTCCCTTCGGGAAGCGTGGCGCTTTCTCATAGCTCACGCTGTAGGT
ATCTCAGTTCGGTGTAGGTCGTTCGCTCCAAGCTGGGCTGTGTGCACGAACCCCCCGTTCAGCCCGACCG
CTGCGCCTTATCCGGTAACTATCGTCTTGAGTCCAACCCGGTAAGACACGACTTATCGCCACTGGCAGCA
GCCACTGGTAACAGGATTAGCAGAGCGAGGTATGTAGGCGGTGCTACAGAGTTCTTGAAGTGGTGGCCTA
ACTACGGCTACACTAGAAGAACAGTATTTGGTATCTGCGCTCTGCTGAAGCCAGTTACCTTCGGAAAAAG
AGTTGGTAGCTCTTGATCCGGCAAACAAACCACCGCTGGTAGCGGTGGTTTTTTTGTTTGCAAGCAGCAG
ATTACGCGCAGAAAAAAAGGATCTCAAGAAGATCCTTTGATCTTTTCTACGGGGTCTGACGCTCAGTGGA
ACGAAAACTCACGTTAAGGGATTTTGGTCATGAGATTATCAAAAAGGATCTTCACCTAGATCCTTTTAAA
TTAAAAATGAAGTTTTAAATCAATCTAAAGTATATATGAGTAAACTTGGTCTGACAGTTACCAATGCTTA
ATCAGTGAGGCACCTATCTCAGCGATCTGTCTATTTCGTTCATCCATAGTTGCCTGACTCCCCGTCGTGT
AGATAACTACGATACGGGAGGGCTTACCATCTGGCCCCAGTGCTGCAATGATACCGCGAGAACCACGCTC
ACCGGCTCCAGATTTATCAGCAATAAACCAGCCAGCCGGAAGGGCCGAGCGCAGAAGTGGTCCTGCAACT
TTATCCGCCTCCATCCAGTCTATTAATTGTTGCCGGGAAGCTAGAGTAAGTAGTTCGCCAGTTAATAGTT
TGCGCAACGTTGTTGCCATTGCTACAGGCATCGTGGTGTCACGCTCGTCGTTTGGTATGGCTTCATTCAG
CTCCGGTTCCCAACGATCAAGGCGAGTTACATGATCCCCCATGTTGTGCAAAAAAGCGGTTAGCTCCTTC
GGTCCTCCGATCGTTGTCAGAAGTAAGTTGGCCGCAGTGTTATCACTCATGGTTATGGCAGCACTGCATA
ATTCTCTTACTGTCATGCCATCCGTAAGATGCTTTTCTGTGACTGGTGAGTACTCAACCAAGTCATTCTG
AGAATAGTGTATGCGGCGACCGAGTTGCTCTTGCCCGGCGTCAATACGGGATAATACCGCGCCACATAGC
AGAACTTTAAAAGTGCTCATCATTGGAAAACGTTCTTCGGGGCGAAAACTCTCAAGGATCTTACCGCTGT
TGAGATCCAGTTCGATGTAACCCACTCGTGCACCCAACTGATCTTCAGCATCTTTTACTTTCACCAGCGT
TTCTGGGTGAGCAAAAACAGGAAGGCAAAATGCCGCAAAAAAGGGAATAAGGGCGACACGGAAATGTTGA
ATACTCATACTCTTCCTTTTTCAATATTATTGAAGCATTTATCAAGGTTATTGTCTCATGAGCGGATACA
TATTTGAATGTATTTAGAAAAATAAACAAATAGGGGTTCCGCGCACGAATTGGCCAGCGCTGCCATTTTT
GGGGTGAGGCCGTTCGCGGCCGAGGGGCGCAGCCCCTGGGGGGATGGGAGGCCCGCGTTAGCGGGCCGGG
AGGGTTCGAGAAGGGGGGGCACCCCCCTTCGGCGTGCGCGGTCACGCGCACAGGGCGCAGCCCTGGTTAA
AAACAAGGTTTATAAATATTGGTTTAAAAGCAGGTTAAAAGACAGGTTAGCGGTGGCCGAAAAACGGGCG
GAAACCCTTGCAAATGCTGGATTTTCTGCCTGTGGACAGCCCCTCAAATGTCAATAGGTGCGCCCCTCAT
CTGTCAGCACTCTGCCCCTCAAGTGTCAAGGATCGCGCCCCTCATCTGTCAGTAGTCGCGCCCCTCAAGT
GTCAATACCGCAGGGCACTTATCCCCAGGCTTGTCCACATCATCTGTGGGAAACTCGCGTAAAATCAGGC
GTTTTCGCCGATTTGCGAGGCTGGCCAGCTCCACGTCGCCGGCCGAAATCGAGCCTGCCCCTCATCTGTC
AACGCCGCGCCGGGTGAGTCGGCCCCTCAAGTGTCAACGTCCGCCCCTCATCTGTCAGTGAGGGCCAAGT
TTTCCGCGAGGTATCCACAACGCCGGCGGCCGCGGTGTCTCGCACACGGCTTCGACGGCGTTTCTGGCGC
GTTTGCAGGGCCATAGACGGCCGCCAGCCCAGCGGCGAGGGCAACCAGCCCGGTGAGCGTCGCAAAGGAG
ATCCTGATCTGACTGATGGGCTGCCTGTATCGAGTGGTGATTTTGTGCCGAGCTGCCGGTCGGGGAGCTG
TTGGCTGGCTGGTGGCAGGATATATTGTGGTGTAAACAAATTGACGCTTAGACAACTTAATAACACATTG
CGGACGTTTTTAATGTACTGGGGTGGA
Features (pLannotate 1.2.2; 17 found; start..end, strand, type, name):
    261..277     +  promoter       AtU6 promoter (fragment): consensus promoter from the three Arabidopsis U6 snRNA genes (Waibel and Filipowicz, 1990; Nekrasov et al., 2013)
    340..363     +  misc_RNA       sTRSV HHRz (fragment): hammerhead ribozyme from the tobacco ringspot virus satellite RNA (Khvorova et al., 2003)
    403..492     +  CDS            lacI (fragment): lac repressor; lacI; The lac repressor binds to the lac operator to inhibit transcription in E. coli. This inhibition can be relieved by adding lactose or isopropyl-β-D-thiogalactopyranoside (IPTG).
    505..526     +  protein_bind   CAP binding site: CAP binding activates transcription in the presence of cAMP. E. coli catabolite activator protein
    541..571     +  promoter       lac promoter: promoter for the E. coli lac operon
    579..595     +  protein_bind   lac operator: The lac repressor binds to the lac operator to inhibit transcription in E. coli. This inhibition can be relieved by adding lactose or isopropyl-β-D-thiogalactopyranoside (IPTG). lac repressor encoded by lacI
    631..1305    +  CDS            mRFP1: mRFP1 is a basic (constitutively fluorescent) red fluorescent protein published in 2002, derived from Discosoma sp.. It is reported to be a somewhat slowly-maturing monomer with low acid sensitivity.
   1353..1424    +  terminator     rrnB T1 terminator: transcription terminator T1 from the E. coli rrnB gene
   1440..1467    +  terminator     T7Te terminator: phage T7 early transcription terminator
   1695..1719    +  misc_feature   RB T-DNA repeat: right border repeat from nopaline C58 T-DNA
   1831..1851    -  CDS            TetR (fragment): tetracycline resistance regulatory protein; tetR
   1878..3023    -  CDS            trfA: TRFA_ECOLX - Experimental evidence at protein level: Swiss-Prot protein existence level 1. Also involved in plasmid copy number control, promoting intermolecular coupling of protein bound iterons at oriV, which inhibits replication initiation. From Escherichia coli.
   3359..3947    -  rep_origin     ori: high-copy-number ColE1/pMB1/pBR322/pUC origin of replication
   4118..4978    -  CDS            AmpR: β-lactamase; bla; confers resistance to ampicillin, carbenicillin, and related antibiotics
   4979..5083    -  promoter       AmpR promoter: bla
   5170..5801    -  rep_origin     oriV: incP origin of replication
   5893..5917    +  misc_feature   LB T-DNA repeat: left border repeat from nopaline C58 T-DNA
