[The description below was written by a language model from this plasmid's Addgene catalogue record and pLannotate feature annotations shown in this document.]
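Description:
pICSL1P2_crU626 is a plant CRISPR guide-expression plasmid intended for Cas12a genome editing in dicots. The depositor describes it as a "Level 1 position 2" module, which indicates a transcription unit destined for a defined slot in a hierarchical multigene assembly, although the record does not name a backbone. The roughly 6 kb plasmid has a binary-vector architecture. Left and right nopaline-type T-DNA border repeats flank the cargo region, and an IncP oriV with the trfA replication gene provides the broad-host-range functions that such vectors use for maintenance in Agrobacterium. A high-copy ColE1/pUC-type origin and a β-lactamase gene support propagation and ampicillin selection in E. coli.

The payload is a guide RNA cassette of about 1.6 kb for LbCas12a (from Lachnospiraceae bacterium), driven by the Arabidopsis U6-26 promoter and terminator, with the guide scaffold flanked by ribozymes. The annotation detects only short fragments of an AtU6 promoter and a tobacco ringspot virus satellite hammerhead ribozyme, and it does not label the scaffold, the second ribozyme or the terminator. The flanking ribozymes are presumably meant to self-cleave and release a precisely trimmed crRNA from the primary transcript.

No targeting sequence is included, as the user supplies their own guide. Downstream of the annotated hammerhead ribozyme lies a bacterial mRFP1 cassette with the lac promoter and operator, a CAP binding site, and rrnB T1 and T7Te terminators. Its position suggests a red-colony dropout marker that the guide replaces, allowing visual screening, though the record does not say this and gives no cloning sites. The finished unit would be used with a Cas12a nuclease for targeted mutagenesis, with Brassica crops being the application in the associated publication.
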