Addgene plasmid #191777: pICSL1P2_crU626
Purpose: Cas12a guide expression in dicots
Depositing lab: Wendy Harwood. Depositing organization: John Innes Centre. Publication: Efficient Targeted Mutagenesis in Brassica Crops Using CRISPR/Cas Systems. Lawrenson T, Youles M, Chhetry M, Clarke M, Harwood W, Hundleby P. Methods Mol Biol. 2023;2653:253-271. doi: 10.1007/978-1-0716-3131-7_16. PubMed 36995631.
Backbone
  Vector backbone: n/a
  Backbone size w/o insert (bp): 4372
  Vector type: Plant Expression, CRISPR
Growth in bacteria
  Bacterial resistance: Ampicillin, 100 μg/mL
  Growth temperature: 37°C
  Growth strain: DH5alpha
  Copy number: High Copy
Gene/Insert
  Gene/Insert name: LbCas12a guide scaffold with AtU626 promoter/terminator & flanking ribozymes (alt name: gRNA to be added by user)
  Species: Lachnospiraceae bacterium
  Insert size (bp): 1605
  Cloning method: Restriction Enzyme; 5′ cloning site unknown (unknown if destroyed)
Resource information
  A portion of this plasmid was derived from a plasmid made by: Made by Mark Youles
Terms and licenses: Academic/Nonprofit Terms; Industry Terms: Not Available to Industry
Depositor comments: User inserts own guide. Level 1 position 2
How to cite: pICSL1P2_crU626 was a gift from Wendy Harwood (Addgene plasmid # 191777 ; http://n2t.net/addgene:191777 ; RRID:Addgene_191777)
